Addgene plasmid #186691: pBFC0625
Purpose: VcDART under control of Lac promoter, Vc_lacZ_α_1 gRNA, GmR+sfGFP cargo
Depositing lab: Jennifer Doudna. Depositing organization: University of California, Berkeley. Publication: Species- and site-specific genome editing in complex bacterial communities. Rubin BE, Diamond S, Cress BF, Crits-Christoph A, Lou YC, Borges AL, Shivram H, He C, Xu M, Zhou Z, Smith SJ, Rovinsky R, Smock DCJ, Tang K, Owens TK, Krishnappa N, Sachdeva R, Barrangou R, Deutschbauer AM, Banfield JF, Doudna JA. Nat Microbiol. 2022 Jan;7(1):34-47. doi: 10.1038/s41564-021-01014-7. Epub 2021 Dec 6. PubMed 34873292.
Backbone
  Vector backbone: R6K conditional origin, bla, RP4 oriT
  Vector type: Bacterial Expression
Growth in bacteria
  Bacterial resistance: Ampicillin and Gentamicin, 100 & 10 μg/mL
  Growth temperature: 37°C
  Growth strain: EC100D pir+
  Copy number: Low Copy
Gene/Insert 1
  Gene/Insert name: tnsA
  Species: Vibrio cholerae
  Promoter: PLac
  Cloning method: Unknown
  Sequencing primers: 5′ unknown
Gene/Insert 2
  Gene/Insert name: tnsB
  Species: Vibrio cholerae
Gene/Insert 3
  Gene/Insert name: tnsC
  Species: Vibrio cholerae
Gene/Insert 4
  Gene/Insert name: tnsD
  Species: Vibrio cholerae
Gene/Insert 5
  Gene/Insert name: tniQ
  Species: Vibrio cholerae
Gene/Insert 6
  Gene/Insert name: cas8-cas5 fusion
  Species: Vibrio cholerae
Gene/Insert 7
  Gene/Insert name: cas7
  Species: Vibrio cholerae
Gene/Insert 8
  Gene/Insert name: cas6
  Species: Vibrio cholerae
Gene/Insert 9
  Gene/Insert name: Vc_lacZ_α_1 Spacer crRNA
  Species: Vibrio cholerae
Gene/Insert 10
  Gene/Insert name: Tn7 transposon
  Species: Vibrio cholerae
Gene/Insert 11
  Gene/Insert name: GmR+sfGFP VcDART Cargo (alt name: gentamicin marker+sfGFP VcDART Cargo)
Terms and licenses: Academic/Nonprofit Terms; Industry Terms: Not Available to Industry
Depositor comments: Clone Tn barcodes using the 2xBsmBI cloning site.
How to cite: pBFC0625 was a gift from Jennifer Doudna (Addgene plasmid # 186691 ; http://n2t.net/addgene:186691 ; RRID:Addgene_186691)
