[The description below was written by a language model from this plasmid's Addgene catalogue record and pLannotate feature annotations shown in this document.]
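Description:
pBFC0625 is a 12.6 kb, low-copy bacterial expression plasmid that carries the complete Vibrio cholerae DART (VcDART) system, a CRISPR-guided Tn7-like transposition system, on a conjugative suicide-type backbone. It replicates from the R6K γ origin, which requires the pi initiator protein. It is therefore maintained only in pir+ hosts and cannot persist in ordinary recipient cells. An RP4/incP oriT allows mobilisation by conjugation. The backbone is selected with ampicillin through bla, and the gentamicin marker carried in the cargo provides a second selection.

The catalogue lists the lac promoter as driving the V. cholerae transposition and targeting genes: tnsA, tnsB, tnsC, tniQ, a cas8-cas5 fusion, cas7 and cas6. A tnsD entry is also listed, but the feature table cannot confirm it because the large region between the lac promoter and the cargo is essentially unannotated. A crRNA with the Vc_lacZ_α_1 spacer directs the Cascade-TniQ complex to the lacZ α region. The short "lacZα fragment" hit just upstream of the cargo probably corresponds to this spacer. The Tn7-type transposon carries a cargo consisting of a gentamicin acetyltransferase gene, which lies downstream of an annotated class 1 integron Pc promoter, and superfolder GFP. Annotated rrnB T1 and T7Te terminators follow sfGFP. The depositor notes a 2xBsmBI site for cloning transposon barcodes.

Because the plasmid cannot replicate in recipients that lack pi, gentamicin-resistant, fluorescent cells should be those in which the cargo has been inserted into the genome by RNA-guided transposition. The associated publication concerns species- and site-specific genome editing in complex bacterial communities.
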