Features (pLannotate 1.2.2; 13 found; start..end, strand, type, name):
    270..341     +  terminator     rrnB T1 terminator: transcription terminator T1 from the E. coli rrnB gene
    357..384     +  terminator     T7Te terminator: phage T7 early transcription terminator
    395..413     +  promoter       T7 promoter: promoter for bacteriophage T7 RNA polymerase
    557..665     -  oriT           oriT: incP origin of transfer
    858..962     +  promoter       AmpR promoter: bla
    963..1823    +  CDS            AmpR: β-lactamase; bla; confers resistance to ampicillin, carbenicillin, and related antibiotics
   1859..2247    +  rep_origin     R6K γ ori: γ replication origin from E. coli plasmid R6K; requires the R6K initiator protein pi for replication
   2397..2427    +  promoter       lac promoter: promoter for the E. coli lac operon
   5951..5968    +  CDS            SET1 (fragment): solubility-enhancement tag derived from T7 phage gene 10B
  10803..10835   +  CDS            lacZα (fragment): LacZα fragment of β-galactosidase; lacZ fragment
  11031..11059   +  promoter       Pc promoter: intI1 (promoter lies within the coding sequence); class 1 integron promoter
  11248..11781   +  CDS            GmR: gentamycin acetyltransferase; aacC1; confers resistance to gentamycin
  12158..258     +  CDS            superfolder GFP (across the origin): GFP variant that folds robustly even when fused to poorly folded proteins (Pédelacq et al., 2006)
>Addgene plasmid #186691 | pBFC0625 | addgene full sequence | sequence record 371386 | Addgene NGS Result
ACCGCCGATAAACAAAAAAATGGCATTAAAGCGAATTTTAAAATTCGCCACAACGTGGAGGATGGCAGCG
TGCAGCTGGCTGATCACTACCAGCAAAACACTCCAATCGGTGATGGTCCTGTTCTGCTGCCAGACAATCA
CTATCTGAGCACGCAAAGCGTTCTGTCTAAAGATCCGAACGAGAAACGCGATCATATGGTTCTGCTGGAG
TTCGTAACCGCAGCGGGCATCACGCATGGTATGGATGAACTGTACAAATGACCAGGCATCAAATAAAACG
AAAGGCTCAGTCGAAAGACTGGGCCTTTCGTTTTATCTGTTGTTTGTCGGTGAACGCTCTCTACTAGAGT
CACACTGGCTCACCTTCGGGTGGGCCTTTCTGCGTTTATAGCTGTAATACGACTCACTATAGGGGATAAG
AGACGGCTCAACGCCCGTCTCACAGCGCAATATCAATTTATGGGTGTGATAATTATCAATTTATGGGTGT
AATTATCATTTTATGGTTGTATCAACAAGGAGGACTTTGGCAGGTGCCTGCAGGATTCTTGCTTATCGGC
CAGCCTCGCAGAGCAGGATTCCCGTTGAGCACCGCCAGGTGCGAATAAGGGACAGTGAAGAAGGAACACC
CGCTCGCGGGTGGGCCTACTTCACCTATCCTGCCCGGCTGACGCCGTTGGATACACCAAGGAAAGTCTAC
ACGAACCCTTTGGCAAAATCCTGTATATCGTGCGAAAAAGGATGGATATACCGAAAAAATCGCTATAATG
ACCCCGAAGCAGGGTTATGCAGCGGAAAAGAATGTCATGATAATAATGGTTTCTTAGACGTCAGGTGGCA
CTTTTCGGGGAAATGTGCGCGGAACCCCTATTTGTTTATTTTTCTAAATACATTCAAATATGTATCCGCT
CATGAGACAATAACCCTGATAAATGCTTCAATAATATTGAAAAAGGAAGAGTATGAGTATTCAACATTTC
CGTGTCGCCCTTATTCCCTTTTTTGCGGCATTTTGCCTTCCTGTTTTTGCTCACCCAGAAACGCTGGTGA
AAGTAAAAGATGCTGAAGATCAGTTGGGTGCACGAGTGGGTTACATCGAACTGGATCTCAACAGCGGTAA
GATCCTTGAGAGTTTTCGCCCCGAAGAACGTTTTCCAATGATGAGCACTTTTAAAGTTCTGCTATGTGGC
GCGGTATTATCCCGTATTGACGCCGGGCAAGAGCAACTCGGTCGCCGCATACACTATTCTCAGAATGACT
TGGTTGAGTACTCACCAGTCACAGAAAAGCATCTTACGGATGGCATGACAGTAAGAGAATTATGCAGTGC
TGCCATAACCATGAGTGATAACACTGCGGCCAACTTACTTCTGACAACGATCGGAGGACCGAAGGAGCTA
ACCGCTTTTTTGCACAACATGGGGGATCATGTAACTCGCCTTGATCGTTGGGAACCGGAGCTGAATGAAG
CCATACCAAACGACGAGCGTGACACCACGATGCCTGTAGCAATGGCAACAACGTTGCGCAAACTATTAAC
TGGCGAACTACTTACTCTAGCTTCCCGGCAACAATTAATAGACTGGATGGAGGCGGATAAAGTTGCAGGA
CCACTTCTGCGCTCGGCCCTTCCGGCTGGCTGGTTTATTGCTGATAAATCTGGAGCCGGTGAGCGTGGCT
CTCGCGGTATCATTGCAGCACTGGGGCCAGATGGTAAGCCCTCCCGTATCGTAGTTATCTACACGACGGG
GAGTCAGGCAACTATGGATGAACGAAATAGACAGATCGCTGAGATAGGTGCCTCACTGATTAAGCATTGG
TAACTGTCAGACCCGGCCACGATGCGTCCGGCGTAGAGGATCTGAAGATCAGCAGTTCAACCTGTTGATA
GTACGTACTAAGCTCTCATGTTTCACGTACTAAGCTCTCATGTTTAACGTACTAAGCTCTCATGTTTAAC
GAACTAAACCCTCATGGCTAACGTACTAAGCTCTCATGGCTAACGTACTAAGCTCTCATGTTTCACGTAC
TAAGCTCTCATGTTTGAACAATAAAATTAATATAAATCAGCAACTTAAATAGCCTCTAAGGTTTTAAGTT
TTATAAGAAAAAAAAGAATATATAAGGCTTTTAAAGCTTTTAAGGTTTAACGGTTGTGGACAACAAGCCA
GGGATGTAACGCACTGAGAAGCCCTTAGAGCCTCTCAAAGCAATTTTGAGTGACACAGGAACACTTAACG
GCTGACATGGGCAAGTTTACTCATATATACTTTAGATTGATTTAAAACTTCATTTTTAATTTAAAAGGAT
CTAGGTGAAGATCCTTTTTGATAATCTCATGACCAAAATCCCTTAACGTGAGTTTTCGTTCCACTGACAC
CTGCCCGAACCATATCTTTACACTTTATGCTTCCGGCTCGTATGTTGAAAGAGGAGAAAGGATCAATGGC
GACAAGTTTACCTACGCCCTCAGCAATTACGACTTCGGCGTTAGAGTATGCATTCCATACTCCCGCTCGC
AATCTAACGAAATCTCGCGGAAAAAACATTCATCGTTATGTCAGTGTAAAGATGAGTAAGAGGATTACGG
TAGAATCTACTCTAGAGTGTGATGCCTGCTATCACTTTGATTTTGAGCCAAGTATTGTTCGCTTTTGCGC
TCAACCGATTCGATTTTTATATTATCTCAATGGTCAGTCTCACTCCTATGTTCCTGACTTTCTAGTTCAA
TTTGATACCAACGAGTTTGTTCTATATGAAGTAAAGTCAGCTTATGCTAAGAACAAACCTGATTTTGATG
TTGAATGGGAGGCGAAAGTAAAAGCAGCAACTGAACTAGGGCTAGAATTGGAGCTTGTTGAAGAGAGTGA
TATTAGGGATACGGTTGTATTAAATAATCTTAAGCGCATGCATCGTTATGCTTCGAAAGATGAGCTGAAT
AACGTACATAACTCTCTCTTAAAAATAATAAAGTACAATGGCGCCCAATCTGCAAGATGCTTGGGAGAAC
AGTTGGGTTTAAAAGGCCGAACTGTTTTACCAATTTTGTGCGATTTGCTGTCAAGGTGTTTACTCGATAC
ACGTTTGGATAAGCCTCTATCTCTTGAATCTCGATTTGAGTTGGCCAGTTATGGCTAAGAAAGGGTTCTC
AAGTTTCCATAGAAAAGCAGTCTCTTCCCAAGATACGCTTGAATCGATAGAGCTTGTCTCTAGCGCTAAT
TGTCTAGAAAGTGTTACGTATCAAGATATATCAGCATTTCCCGAAACAATTGCGGTAGAGATTAATTTCC
GATTAAGCATTCTTCGCTTTTTAGCGCGAAAGTGCGAAACCATTGTGGCCAAATCAATTGAACCACATCG
TGTAGAGCTACAGCAAAACTATAGTAGAAAAATACCCAGTGCAATAACGATATATCGATGGTGGCTTGCT
TTTCGAAAATCAGACTACAACCCCATTAGCTTAGCACCTAATATCAAGGATAGAGGTAATAGAGAGACAA
AAGTGTCAACAGTTGTTGATTCTATTATGGAACAGGCAGTTGAAAGAGTTATATCTGGACGAAAAGTCAA
TGTTAGCTCTGCATATAAACGTGTTCGACGAAAAGTTCGTCAATACAATCTAACTCATGGAACGAAATAC
ACGTATCCTAAGTACGAATCTGTAAGAAAGCGAGTAAAAAAGAAAACCCCATTTGAGTTATTAGCCGCAG
GGAAAGGGGAGAGAGTAGCTAAGAGAGAGTTTCGCCGAATGGGAAAAAAGATCCTCACGTCTAGCGTGCT
AGAGAGGGTTGAAATAGATCACACTGTCGTTGACCTTTTTGCAGTACACGAAGAGTATCGAATCCCATTG
GGCCGACCTTGGCTTACTCAATTGGTTGATTGTTACAGTAAAGCTGTAATCGGTTTTTATTTAGGTTTCG
AGCCTCCTAGCTATGTGTCGGTTTCCCTTGCACTTAAGAATGCAATACAACGCAAAGATGACTTAATCTC
CTCGTATGAATCGATCGAGAATGAATGGCTATGTTATGGCATCCCAGACCTACTCGTAACTGATAATGGT
AAAGAGTTTTTGTCGAAAGCATTTGATCAAGCATGTGAATCACTATTGATCAATGTGCATCAAAATAAAG
TTGAAACGCCCGACAACAAACCTCATGTTGAACGTAACTACGGGACTATTAATACTTCTCTGTTAGACGA
TTTACCTGGGAAATCCTTCAGCCAGTACCTTCAAAGAGAAGGGTACGACTCTGTGGGAGAAGCTACCCTT
ACACTCAATGAGATTAGAGAAATTTACTTAATTTGGTTGGTGGATATTTATCATAAAAAACCCAATCAGA
GAGGCACTAATTGTCCTAATGTTGCGTGGAAAAAGGGTTGTCAAGAATGGGAACCAGAGGAGTTCTCTGG
TTCTAAAGACGAATTAGACTTTAAATTTGCTATTGTTGATTACAAACAACTTACTAAAGTAGGGATAACT
GTCTACAAAGAACTGAGTTATAGCAATGACCGTTTAGCTGAATATAGAGGGAAGAAAGGAAACCATAAAG
TTCAGTTCAAGTATAACCCTGAGTGTATGGCAGTTATTTGGGTGTTGGATGAGGATATGAATGAGTACTT
TACAGTTAATGCGATTGACTACGAATATGCAAGTAGAGTATCACTTTGGCAACATAAATATAACATGAAA
TATCAAGCAGAACTAAATTCAGCAGAATATGATGAGGACAAGGAAATTGATGCAGAAATAAAAATTGAAG
AAATCGCAGATCGTTCAATTGTTAAGACTAACAAAATCAGAGCTCGGAGGCGTGGCGCTAGGCATCAAGA
GAATAGCGCAAGGGCTAAGTCAATCAGTAATGCGAACCCGGCCTCGATACAAAAACATGAAGATGAAATC
GTTAGTGCAGATAATGACGATTGGGATATTGATTATGTCTGAGAAATCGTCAAATGAGTGAAACGCGTGA
GGCTCGTATATCAAGAGCTAAAAGGGCATTTGTATCCACACCGAGCGTTAGGAAAATCTTGAGTTACATG
GATAGATGTAGAGATCTATCAGACCTAGAGTCTGAGCCTACATGCATGATGGTCTATGGTGCTTCGGGTG
TAGGTAAAACGACCGTCATCAAGAAATACTTAAATCAAAACAGAAGAGAGTCCGAAGCCGGGGGCGATAT
AATACCGGTTTTGCATATTGAGTTGCCAGACAATGCGAAGCCAGTAGATGCAGCAAGGGAATTGCTGGTT
GAAATGGGTGACCCGCTAGCACTTTATGAAACTGACTTAGCTAGATTGACGAAAAGACTGACTGAATTAA
TCCCTGCGGTCGGCGTGAAGCTGATTATTATCGATGAGTTCCAACATTTGGTGGAAGAAAGGTCAAATCG
GGTTCTTACCCAAGTAGGTAATTGGCTAAAAATGATACTTAACAAAACGAAATGTCCAATTGTTATATTT
GGTATGCCATACTCAAAAGTTGTACTGCAAGCAAACTCGCAACTTCACGGGCGATTTTCCATTCAGGTTG
AACTGCGCCCCTTTAGCTACCAGGGAGGTAGAGGTGTATTTAAAACTTTTTTGGAATACCTTGATAAAGC
CCTACCTTTTGAAAAACAGGCTGGCTTAGCCAACGAAAGTTTGCAGAAAAAATTGTATGCATTCTCTCAG
GGAAACATGCGTTCGTTGAGAAACCTTATTTATCAAGCATCTATCGAAGCAATTGATAATCAGCATGAAA
CGATAACCGAAGAAGATTTCGTTTTTGCATCGAAGTTGACATCGGGCGATAAACCCAACTCATGGAAAAA
TCCTTTTGAGGAGGGTGTTGAGGTAACAGAAGATATGTTACGACCGCCACCAAAAGATATTGGTTGGGAG
GACTATTTGAGACATTCAACCCCGAGAGTGAGTAAACCAGGTAGAAATAAAAACTTTTTCGAATAACCTA
GGCTGCTGCCACCGCTGAGCAATAACCATCTTAGTATATTAGTTAAGTATAAGAAGGAGATATACATATG
TTTTTGCAAAGACCTAAACCTTACAGCGATGAAAGTTTAGAAAGTTTCTTTATCCGAGTGGCTAACAAAA
ATGGCTACGGTGATGTCCATCGCTTCCTAGAAGCCACTAAACGATTCCTTCAAGACATTGACCATAATGG
CTATCAAACCTTTCCGACTGATATAACTCGGATAAACCCATACTCAGCTAAAAACAGTTCCAGCGCACGA
ACTGCGTCATTCCTGAAACTTGCACAATTGACATTTAATGAACCGCCAGAGCTACTTGGGTTGGCAATTA
ACAGAACAAACATGAAATACTCGCCGTCAACTAGCGCGGTTGTTAGAGGTGCAGAAGTCTTTCCTCGCAG
TTTACTACGGACGCACTCCATCCCCTGCTGTCCTTTGTGTCTGCGAGAAAATGGCTACGCCTCCTACCTT
TGGCACTTTCAGGGGTACGAATACTGCCACAGCCATAACGTACCTTTAATTACCACTTGTAGCTGTGGTA
AGGAGTTTGACTACCGAGTATCTGGGTTAAAGGGCATTTGCTGCAAATGCAAGGAGCCTATCACCTTAAC
CAGCAGGGAGAACGGTCATGAGGCAGCGTGTACTGTTTCAAACTGGCTTGCTGGCCATGAATCTAAACCT
CTGCCAAATCTTCCTAAAAGCTACCGATGGGGTTTAGTTCATTGGTGGATGGGTATTAAAGATAGCGAGT
TCGATCACTTTTCGTTCGTTCAATTTTTCTCAAACTGGCCAAGGTCATTCCACTCGATAATCGAAGATGA
AGTAGAGTTCAACCTTGAGCATGCTGTTGTCAGCACGTCTGAATTACGACTAAAAGATCTTCTTGGTCGA
TTGTTTTTCGGTTCAATTCGGTTACCTGAGCGGAATCTTCAACACAATATCATCCTTGGTGAGCTTCTCT
GCTATTTAGAAAATCGTTTATGGCAAGACAAGGGATTAATCGCCAACCTCAAAATGAACGCGTTAGAGGC
GACTGTAATGTTAAATTGTAGCCTCGATCAGATTGCATCAATGGTTGAACAACGCATCTTGAAGCCAAAT
CGAAAAAGCAAGCCCAACAGCCCTCTTGATGTTACCGATTATCTATTTCATTTCGGCGATATTTTCTGTC
TTTGGTTAGCTGAGTTCCAAAGCGATGAGTTTAACCGTTCGTTTTATGTGTCGAGGTGGTAAATGCAAAC
TCTGAAAGAACTAATCGCATCCAATCCTGACGACTTAACAACTGAACTTAAGAGAGCATTTCGTCCACTC
ACACCGCATATTGCAATTGATGGTAATGAACTTGACGCACTGACGATATTAGTCAATTTAACCGATAAGA
CTGATGATCAGAAAGACCTGCTCGATCGAGCCAAATGCAAGCAAAAACTTCGAGATGAAAAATGGTGGGC
TAGCTGCATAAATTGCGTTAATTACAGACAAAGCCATAACCCAAAATTCCCGGATATACGTTCTGAAGGC
GTGATTCGAACCCAAGCCCTGGGTGAATTACCGAGTTTCCTACTCTCGTCCTCAAAAATCCCACCATACC
ATTGGTCATATAGCCATGATTCAAAATACGTCAACAAAAGCGCATTCCTCACCAATGAGTTTTGTTGGGA
TGGTGAGATCTCATGTTTGGGTGAGCTTCTTAAAGATGCAGATCACCCACTTTGGAATACTTTGAAAAAG
TTAGGTTGTTCTCAAAAAACTTGCAAAGCAATGGCAAAACAACTAGCTGATATTACTCTCACGACTATCA
ATGTCACACTCGCACCAAATTACCTGACTCAAATATCTCTCCCCGATAGTGATACATCCTACATTTCACT
CTCTCCTGTTGCATCGCTATCGATGCAAAGCCACTTTCATCAGAGGCTCCAAGATGAAAATCGGCATAGC
GCGATAACGCGGTTTAGCCGAACTACCAACATGGGGGTCACTGCGATGACATGTGGCGGCGCATTTAGAA
TGTTAAAGTCTGGCGCTAAGTTTTCCAGCCCCCCTCATCACCGATTAAACAGTAAACGAAGTTGGTTGAC
GTCAGAGCATGTTCAGTCATTAAAACAGTACCAGCGCCTCAACAAAAGCCTCATACCTGAAAACTCTCGG
ATTGCACTCCGTAGAAAATACAAAATCGAGCTTCAAAATATGGTCAGATCTTGGTTTGCAATGCAAGACC
ATACCCTTGATTCGAACATACTTATCCAACATTTGAATCATGACCTATCTTACTTAGGAGCCACAAAACG
TTTTGCATACGATCCAGCGATGACCAAGCTCTTTACTGAGCTTTTGAAACGAGAGTTATCAAATTCAATC
AATAATGGTGAGCAACACACTAATGGATCGTTTTTAGTCCTACCGAATATCAGGGTTTGTGGCGCAACAG
CTTTAAGCTCCCCGGTAACGGTGGGGATTCCATCACTTACAGCTTTCTTTGGCTTCGTTCACGCATTTGA
ACGGAATATAAATCGCACCACCTCATCGTTTCGTGTTGAATCCTTTGCGATATGCGTCCATCAACTACAT
GTCGAGAAGCGAGGTTTGACAGCAGAGTTTGTGGAAAAAGGCGACGGGACTATATCCGCTCCCGCGACCC
GGGATGACTGGCAGTGTGATGTCGTATTTAGCCTTATTTTGAACACCAACTTTGCTCAACATATTGACCA
AGATACGTTAGTTACATCACTACCAAAGCGATTGGCTCGGGGTTCAGCAAAAATTGCGATTGATGACTTT
AAACATATCAACTCATTCTCGACATTAGAAACAGCGATCGAATCTCTGCCAATAGAAGCTGGTAGGTGGT
TATCACTTTACGCACAGTCAAACAATAATCTAAGTGATCTATTAGCAGCCATGACAGAGGACCATCAGCT
CATGGCAAGCTGCGTCGGTTACCACTTGTTAGAAGAACCCAAAGATAAACCAAACTCCCTCAGAGGTTAC
AAACACGCTATCGCCGAGTGCATCATTGGACTCATTAACTCAATCACCTTTAGCTCAGAGACTGATCCCA
ACACAATCTTTTGGTCGCTAAAGAACTATCAAAACTACCTAGTGGTACAGCCAAGGAGTATCAACGATGA
AACTACCGACAAATCTAGCCTATGAGCGCTCTATCGACCCATCAGATGTCTGTTTTTTTGTCGTCTGGCC
CGATGATAGAAAAACACCTTTAACCTACAATTCTCGTACTCTGCTCGGGCAAATGGAAGCGGCATCATTA
GCCTATGATGTCTCAGGTCAACCAATAAAAAGTGCCACCGCTGAGGCGTTAGCTCAAGGGAACCCTCATC
AAGTTGATTTCTGCCACGTTCCATACGGTGCGAGTCATATTGAATGCAGTTTCTCCGTTTCGTTTTCTTC
TGAACTACGTCAACCATATAAGTGTAACTCAAGCAAAGTTAAACAAACGCTAGTGCAATTAGTCGAGCTC
TACGAAACGAAAATCGGCTGGACTGAGCTAGCAACCCGATATTTGATGAACATTTGCAACGGTAAATGGC
TGTGGAAAAATACCCGTAAAGCCTATTGCTGGAACATTGTACTTACACCTTGGCCTTGGAACGGGGAAAA
GGTTGGATTTGAAGATATTCGTACTAACTACACCTCACGGCAAGACTTTAAAAATAATAAAAATTGGTCT
GCTATAGTTGAAATGATCAAAACCGCATTTTCTAGTACTGATGGGCTGGCGATATTTGAAGTCAGGGCCA
CCTTGCACTTGCCAACGAATGCTATGGTGCGGCCAAGCCAAGTTTTCACAGAAAAAGAAAGTGGCAGTAA
AAGTAAATCTAAAACTCAAAACAGTCGAGTTTTTCAGAGTACAACTATTGATGGTGAACGATCGCCAATA
CTAGGGGCCTTTAAAACGGGAGCAGCTATTGCAACCATTGACGACTGGTATCCTGAAGCCACTGAGCCAC
TAAGGGTCGGACGGTTTGGGGTTCATCGCGAAGATGTCACTTGCTACCGTCATCCGTCTACCGGAAAAGA
TTTTTTCTCGATATTACAACAAGCAGAGCACTATATTGAAGTGTTGAGCGCCAACAAAACTCCCGCTCAA
GAAACTATCAACGACATGCACTTTTTAATGGCTAACCTGATTAAGGGTGGGATGTTCCAGCATAAAGGAG
ACTGACTGTGAAATGGTATTATAAGACAATCACCTTTCTGCCAGAGTTGTGCAACAACGAGTCACTGGCT
GCAAAGTGTCTCCGCGTTCTGCATGGATTTAACTATCAGTATGAGACACGAAATATCGGCGTTTCATTTC
CGCTTTGGTGTGATGCAACGGTTGGAAAAAAGATTTCATTTGTCAGCAAGAACAAGATAGAACTCGACTT
ACTACTTAAACAACACTATTTCGTCCAAATGGAACAACTTCAATACTTTCATATATCCAACACTGTTCTC
GTCCCAGAAGATTGTACATACGTTTCCTTTAGACGCTGTCAATCTATAGATAAGCTCACAGCAGCAGGGC
TGGCAAGGAAAATCAGACGCCTGGAGAAACGTGCTCTATCTAGAGGCGAGCAATTTGACCCATCATCTTT
TGCTCAAAAAGAGCATACTGCAATAGCGCACTACCACTCACTTGGGGAGTCCAGCAAACAGACGAACCGC
AACTTTCGACTCAATATCAGGATGCTCTCGGAGCAACCCCGTGAGGGGAACTCGATTTTTAGTAGCTATG
GCTTATCAAATTCAGAAAACTCGTTTCAGCCTGTACCCTTAATCTGACCTAGGCTGCTGCCACCGGTGAA
CTGCCGAGTAGGTAGCTGATAACCCCTTTCGCCAGCTGGCGTAATAGCGAAGAGGGTGAACTGCCGAGTA
GGTAGCTGATAACCCAAACCAGATGTCAACACAGCTACTGTTGATGCAACCATAAAGTGATATTTAATAA
TTATTTATAATCAGCAACTTAACCACAAAACAACCATATATTGATATCTCACAAAACAACCATAAGTTGA
TATTTTTCAGCCAGGGGTCCCCAATAATTACGATTTAAATTTGACATAAGCCTGTTCGGTTCGTAAACTG
TAATGCAAGTAGCGTATGCGCTCACGCAACTGGTCCAGAACCTTGACCGAACGCAGCGGTGGTAACGGCG
CAGTGGCGGTTTTCATGGCTTGTTATGACTGTTTTTTTGTACAGCCTATGCCTCGGGCATCCAAGCAGCA
AGCGCGTTACGCCGTGGGTCGATGTTTGATGTTATGGAGCAGCAACGATGTTACGCAGCAGCAACGATGT
TACGCAGCAGGGCAGTCGCCCTAAAACAAAGTTAGGTGGCTCAAGTATGGGCATCATTCGCACGTGTAGG
CTCGGCCCTGACCAAGTCAAATCCATGCGGGCTGCTCTTGATCTTTTCGGTCGTGAGTTCGGTGACGTAG
CCACCTACTCCCAACATCAGCCGGATTCCGATTACCTCGGGAACTTGCTCCGTAGTAAGACATTCATCGC
GCTTGCTGCCTTCGACCAAGAAGCGGTTGTTGGCGCTCTCGCGGCTTACGTTCTGCCCAAGTTTGAGCAG
CCGCGTAGTGAAATCTATATCTATGATCTCGCAGTCTCCGGAGAGCACCGGAGGCAGGGCATTGCCACCG
CGCTCATCAATCTCCTCAAGCATGAGGCCAACGCGCTTGGTGCTTATGTGATCTACGTGCAAGCAGATTA
CGGTGACGATCCCGCAGTGGCTCTCTATACAAAGTTGGGCATACGGGAAGAAGTGATGCACTTTGATATC
GACCCAAGTACCGCCACCTAACAATTCGTTCAAGCCGAGATCGGCTTCCCGGCCGCGGAGTTGTTCGGTA
AATTGGACAACGGTCCGCGCGTTGTCCTTTTCCGCTGCATAACCCTGCTTCGGGGTCATTATAGCGATTT
TTTCGGTATATCCATCCTTTTTCGCACGATATACAGGATTTTGCCAAAGGGTTCGTGTAGACTTTCCTTG
GTGTATCCAACGGCGTCAGCCGAAAGTGAAACGTGATTTCATGCGTCATTTTGAACATTTTGTAAATCTT
ATTTAATAATGTGTGCGGCAATTCACATTTAATTTATGAATGTTTTCTTAACATCGCGGCAACTCAAGAA
ACGGCAGGTTCGGATCTTAGCTACTAGAGAAAGAGGAGAAATACTAGATGCGTAAAGGCGAGGAGCTGTT
CACTGGTGTCGTCCCTATTCTGGTGGAACTGGATGGTGATGTCAACGGTCATAAGTTTTCCGTGCGTGGC
GAGGGTGAAGGTGACGCAACTAATGGTAAACTGACGCTGAAGTTCATCTGTACTACTGGTAAACTGCCGG
TTCCTTGGCCGACTCTGGTAACGACGCTGACTTATGGTGTTCAGTGCTTTGCTCGTTATCCGGACCATAT
GAAGCAGCATGACTTCTTCAAGTCCGCCATGCCGGAAGGCTATGTGCAGGAACGCACGATTTCCTTTAAG
GATGACGGCACGTACAAAACGCGTGCGGAAGTGAAATTTGAAGGCGATACCCTGGTAAACCGCATTGAGC
TGAAAGGCATTGACTTTAAAGAGGACGGCAATATCCTGGGCCATAAGCTGGAATACAATTTTAACAGCCA
CAATGTTTACATC
